Addgene plasmid #72200: pMAL-ccDockerin
Purpose: MBP-ccDockerin expression plasmid
Depositing lab: Timothy Whitehead. Depositing organization: Michigan State University. Publication: Determination of binding affinity upon mutation for type I dockerin-cohesin complexes from Clostridium thermocellum and Clostridium cellulolyticum using deep sequencing. Kowalsky CA, Whitehead TA. Proteins. 2016 Dec;84(12):1914-1928. doi: 10.1002/prot.25175. Epub 2016 Oct 26. PubMed 27699856.
Backbone
  Vector backbone: pMAL-c5G
  Backbone manufacturer: NEB
  Backbone size w/o insert (bp): 5648
  Total vector size (bp): 5872
  Vector type: Bacterial Expression
Growth in bacteria
  Bacterial resistance: Ampicillin, 100 μg/mL
  Growth temperature: 37°C
  Growth strain: DH5alpha
  Copy number: High Copy
Gene/Insert
  Gene/Insert name: Clostridium Cellulolyticum Type I Dockerin (alt name: CcDockerin)
  Species: Clostridium Cellulolyticum
  Insert size (bp): 224
  Tag / fusion protein: Maltose Binding Protein (N terminal on backbone); His-Tag (C terminal on insert)
  Cloning method: Restriction Enzyme; 5′ cloning site NdeI (not destroyed); 3′ cloning site BamHI (not destroyed)
  Sequencing primers: 5′ DocSeq_F; 3′ DocSeq_R
Terms and licenses: Academic/Nonprofit Terms; Industry Terms: Not Available to Industry
How to cite: pMAL-ccDockerin was a gift from Timothy Whitehead (Addgene plasmid # 72200 ; http://n2t.net/addgene:72200 ; RRID:Addgene_72200)
