[The description below was written by a language model from this plasmid's Addgene catalogue record and pLannotate feature annotations shown in this document.]
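Description:
pMAL-ccDockerin is a 5,872 bp bacterial expression plasmid built on the commercial pMAL-c5G backbone for producing a type I dockerin module from Clostridium (Ruminiclostridium) cellulolyticum as a maltose-binding protein fusion in E. coli. It is maintained through a ColE1/pMB1-type origin and selected with ampicillin via the bla gene under its own promoter. The catalogue lists it as high copy, although the feature table also shows the rop gene and fragments of the pBR322 bom region, elements that normally accompany more moderate copy number.

The expression cassette is driven by the hybrid tac promoter followed by a lac operator, and the plasmid carries its own lacI gene under the up-mutated lacIq promoter, so transcription is held off by abundant lac repressor until relieved with IPTG. Downstream lies a malE coding sequence lacking its signal peptide, so the MBP fusion remains in the cytoplasm. The roughly 224 bp dockerin insert, cloned between retained NdeI and BamHI sites, is annotated as a fragment of celCCA, the endoglucanase A gene of the cellulosome-producing organism. The record also states a C-terminal His tag on the insert, though this was not separately annotated. The tandem rrnB T1 and T2 terminators close the transcription unit.

MBP provides a solubility partner and amylose-affinity handle, and the His tag a second purification option. The associated publication concerns measuring how mutations alter binding affinity in type I dockerin–cohesin complexes using deep sequencing, which suggests this plasmid supplied soluble dockerin for such binding studies.
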