Features (pLannotate 1.2.2; 17 found; start..end, strand, type, name):
      3..80      +  promoter       lacIq promoter: lacI (mutant); In the lacIq allele, a single base change in the promoter boosts expression of the lacI gene about 10-fold.
     81..1163    +  CDS            lacI: lac repressor; lacI; The lac repressor binds to the lac operator to inhibit transcription in E. coli. This inhibition can be relieved by adding lactose or isopropyl-β-D-thiogalactopyranoside (IPTG).
   1176..1197    +  protein_bind   CAP binding site: CAP binding activates transcription in the presence of cAMP. E. coli catabolite activator protein
   1216..1233    +  promoter       tet promoter (fragment): E. coli promoter for tetracycline efflux protein gene
   1406..1434    +  promoter       tac promoter: strong E. coli promoter; hybrid between the trp and lac UV5 promoters
   1442..1458    +  protein_bind   lac operator: The lac repressor binds to the lac operator to inhibit transcription in E. coli. This inhibition can be relieved by adding lactose or isopropyl-β-D-thiogalactopyranoside (IPTG). lac repressor encoded by lacI
   1528..2628    +  CDS            MBP: maltose binding protein from E. coli; malE (mutated); This version of the gene does not encode a signal sequence, so MBP will remain in the cytosol.
   2704..2901    +  CDS            celCCA (fragment): GUNA_RUMCH - Experimental evidence at protein level: Swiss-Prot protein existence level 1. The biological conversion of cellulose to glucose generally requires three types of hydrolytic enzymes: (1) Endoglucanases which cut internal beta-1,4-glucosidic bonds; (2) Exocellobiohydrolases that cut the disaccharide cellobiose from the non-reducing end of the cellulose polymer chain; (3) Beta-1,4-glucosidases which hydrolyze the cellobiose and other short cello-oligosaccharides to glucose. From Ruminiclostridium cellulolyticum (strain ATCC 35319 / DSM 5812 / JCM 6584 / H10) (Clostridium cellulolytic
   2958..3044    +  terminator     rrnB T1 terminator: Escherichia coli rrnB; transcription terminator T1 from the E. coli rrnB gene
   3136..3163    +  terminator     rrnB T2 terminator: transcription terminator T2 from the E. coli rrnB gene
   3210..3281    +  promoter       AmpR promoter: bla
   3282..4142    +  CDS            AmpR: β-lactamase; bla; confers resistance to ampicillin, carbenicillin, and related antibiotics
   4230..4818    +  rep_origin     ori: high-copy-number ColE1/pMB1/pBR322/pUC origin of replication
   5004..5056    -  misc_feature   bom (fragment): basis of mobility region from pBR322
   5067..5086    -  misc_feature   bom (fragment): basis of mobility region from pBR322
   5188..5379    -  CDS            rop: Rop protein, which maintains plasmids at low copy number; rop
   5396..5776    +  CDS            YPB1_ECOLX: Protein predicted: Swiss-Prot protein existence level 4. From Escherichia coli.
>Addgene plasmid #72200 | pMAL-ccDockerin | depositor full sequence | sequence record 131394 | pMAL-ccDockerin sequence 5872 bps
CCGACACCATCGAATGGTGCAAAACCTTTCGCGGTATGGCATGATAGCGCCCGGAAGAGAGTCAATTCAG
GGTGGTGAATGTGAAACCAGTAACGTTATACGATGTCGCAGAGTATGCCGGTGTCTCTTATCAGACCGTT
TCCCGCGTGGTGAACCAGGCCAGCCACGTTTCTGCGAAAACGCGGGAAAAAGTGGAAGCGGCGATGGCGG
AGCTGAATTACATTCCCAACCGCGTGGCACAACAACTGGCGGGCAAACAGTCGTTGCTGATTGGCGTTGC
CACCTCCAGTCTGGCCCTGCACGCGCCGTCGCAAATTGTCGCGGCGATTAAATCTCGCGCCGATCAACTG
GGTGCCAGCGTGGTGGTGTCGATGGTAGAACGAAGCGGCGTCGAAGCCTGTAAAGCGGCGGTGCACAATC
TTCTCGCGCAACGCGTCAGTGGGCTGATCATTAACTATCCGCTGGATGACCAGGATGCCATTGCTGTGGA
AGCTGCCTGCACTAATGTTCCGGCGTTATTTCTTGATGTCTCTGACCAGACACCCATCAACAGTATTATT
TTCTCCCATGAAGACGGTACGCGACTGGGCGTGGAGCATCTGGTCGCATTGGGTCACCAGCAAATCGCGC
TGTTAGCGGGCCCATTAAGTTCTGTCTCGGCGCGTCTGCGTCTGGCTGGCTGGCATAAATATCTCACTCG
CAATCAAATTCAGCCGATAGCGGAACGGGAAGGCGACTGGAGTGCCATGTCCGGTTTTCAACAAACCATG
CAAATGCTGAATGAGGGCATCGTTCCCACTGCGATGCTGGTTGCCAACGATCAGATGGCGCTGGGCGCAA
TGCGCGCCATTACCGAGTCCGGGCTGCGCGTTGGTGCGGATATTTCGGTAGTGGGATACGACGATACCGA
AGACAGCTCATGTTATATCCCGCCGTTAACCACCATCAAACAGGATTTTCGCCTGCTGGGGCAAACCAGC
GTGGACCGCTTGCTGCAACTCTCTCAGGGCCAGGCGGTGAAGGGCAATCAGCTGTTGCCCGTCTCACTGG
TGAAAAGAAAAACCACCCTGGCGCCCAATACGCAAACCGCCTCTCCCCGCGCGTTGGCCGATTCATTAAT
GCAGCTGGCACGACAGGTTTCCCGACTGGAAAGCGGGCAGTGAGCGCAACGCAATTAATGTAAGTTAGCT
CACTCATTAGGCACAATTCTCATGTTTGACAGCTTATCATCGACTGCACGGTGCACCAATGCTTCTGGCG
TCAGGCAGCCATCGGAAGCTGTGGTATGGCTGTGCAGGTCGTAAATCACTGCATAATTCGTGTCGCTCAA
GGCGCACTCCCGTTCTGGATAATGTTTTTTGCGCCGACATCATAACGGTTCTGGCAAATATTCTGAAATG
AGCTGTTGACAATTAATCATCGGCTCGTATAATGTGTGGAATTGTGAGCGGATAACAATTTCACACAGGA
AACAGCCAGTCCGTTTAGGTGTTTTCACGAGCAATTGACCAACAAGGACCATAGATTATGAAAATCGAAG
AAGGTAAACTGGTAATCTGGATTAACGGCGATAAAGGCTATAACGGTCTCGCTGAAGTCGGTAAGAAATT
CGAGAAAGATACCGGAATTAAAGTCACCGTTGAGCATCCGGATAAACTGGAAGAGAAATTCCCACAGGTT
GCGGCAACTGGCGATGGCCCTGACATTATCTTCTGGGCACACGACCGCTTTGGTGGCTACGCTCAATCTG
GCCTGTTGGCTGAAATCACCCCGGACAAAGCGTTCCAGGACAAGCTGTATCCGTTTACCTGGGATGCCGT
ACGTTACAACGGCAAGCTGATTGCTTACCCGATCGCTGTTGAAGCGTTATCGCTGATTTATAACAAAGAT
CTGCTGCCGAACCCGCCAAAAACCTGGGAAGAGATCCCGGCGCTGGATAAAGAACTGAAAGCGAAAGGTA
AGAGCGCGCTGATGTTCAACCTGCAAGAACCGTACTTCACCTGGCCGCTGATTGCTGCTGACGGGGGTTA
TGCGTTCAAGTATGAAAACGGCAAGTACGACATTAAAGACGTGGGCGTGGATAACGCTGGCGCGAAAGCG
GGTCTGACCTTCCTGGTTGACCTGATTAAAAACAAACACATGAATGCAGACACCGATTACTCCATCGCAG
AAGCTGCCTTTAATAAAGGCGAAACAGCGATGACCATCAACGGCCCGTGGGCATGGTCCAACATCGACAC
CAGCAAAGTGAATTATGGTGTAACGGTACTGCCGACCTTCAAGGGTCAACCATCCAAACCGTTCGTTGGC
GTGCTGAGCGCAGGTATTAACGCCGCCAGTCCGAACAAAGAGCTGGCAAAAGAGTTCCTCGAAAACTATC
TGCTGACTGATGAAGGTCTGGAAGCGGTTAATAAAGACAAACCGCTGGGTGCCGTAGCGCTGAAGTCTTA
CGAGGAAGAGTTGGTGAAAGATCCGCGTATTGCCGCCACTATGGAAAACGCCCAGAAAGGTGAAATCATG
CCGAACATCCCGCAGATGTCCGCTTTCTGGTATGCCGTGCGTACTGCGGTGATCAACGCCGCCAGCGGTC
GTCAGACTGTCGATGAAGCCCTGAAAGACGCGCAGACTAATTCGAGCTCGAACAACAACAACAATAACAA
TAACAACAACCTCGGGCCGGGTGCGGCACACTACGTACATATGGTCATTGTATATGGCGATTACAACAAC
GATGGCAATGTTGATGCACTGGATTTTGCAGGGTTGAAAAAATACATCATGGCGGCGGATCATGCCTATG
TCAAGAACCTTGATGTAAATCTGGACAACGAGGTGAATGCGTTTGACTTAGCGATCCTGAAGAAATATCT
CCTCGGTATGGTTTCCAAATTGCCCAGCAACCACCACCATCATCACCATTAAGGATCCGAATTCCCTGCA
GGTAATTAAATAAGCTTCAAATAAAACGAAAGGCTCAGTCGAAAGACTGGGCCTTTCGTTTTATCTGTTG
TTTGTCGGTGAACGCTCTCCTGAGTAGGACAAATCCGCCGGGAGCGGATTTGAACGTTGCGAAGCAACGG
CCCGGAGGGTGGCGGGCAGGACGCCCGCCATAAACTGCCAGGCATCAAATTAAGCAGAAGGCCATCCTGA
CGGATGGCCTTTTTGCGTTTCTACAAACTCTTTCGGTCCGTTGTTTATTTTTCTAAATACATTCAAATAT
GTATCCGCTCATGAGACAATAACCCTGATAAATGCTTCAATAATATTGAAAAAGGAAGAGTATGAGTATT
CAACATTTCCGTGTCGCCCTTATTCCCTTTTTTGCGGCATTTTGCCTTCCTGTTTTTGCTCACCCAGAAA
CGCTGGTGAAAGTAAAAGATGCTGAAGATCAGTTGGGTGCACGAGTGGGTTACATCGAACTGGATCTCAA
CAGCGGTAAGATCCTTGAGAGTTTTCGCCCCGAAGAACGTTTCCCAATGATGAGCACTTTTAAAGTTCTG
CTATGTGGCGCGGTATTATCCCGTGTTGACGCCGGGCAAGAGCAACTCGGTCGCCGCATACACTATTCTC
AGAATGACTTGGTTGAGTACTCACCAGTCACAGAAAAGCATCTTACGGATGGCATGACAGTAAGAGAATT
ATGCAGTGCTGCCATAACCATGAGTGATAACACTGCGGCCAACTTACTTCTGACAACGATCGGAGGACCG
AAGGAGCTAACCGCTTTTTTGCACAACATGGGGGATCATGTAACTCGCCTTGATCGTTGGGAACCGGAGC
TGAATGAAGCCATACCAAACGACGAGCGTGACACCACGATGCCTGTAGCAATGGCAACAACGTTGCGCAA
ACTATTAACTGGCGAACTACTTACTCTAGCTTCCCGGCAACAATTAATAGACTGGATGGAGGCGGATAAA
GTTGCAGGACCACTTCTGCGCTCGGCCCTTCCGGCTGGCTGGTTTATTGCTGATAAATCTGGAGCCGGTG
AGCGTGGGTCTCGCGGTATCATTGCAGCACTGGGGCCAGATGGTAAGCCCTCCCGTATCGTAGTTATCTA
CACGACGGGGAGTCAGGCAACTATGGATGAACGAAATAGACAGATCGCTGAGATAGGTGCCTCACTGATT
AAGCATTGGTAACTGTCAGACCAAGTTTACTCATATATACTTTAGATTGATTTCCTTAGGACTGAGCGTC
AACCCCGTAGAAAAGATCAAAGGATCTTCTTGAGATCCTTTTTTTCTGCGCGTAATCTGCTGCTTGCAAA
CAAAAAAACCACCGCTACCAGCGGTGGTTTGTTTGCCGGATCAAGAGCTACCAACTCTTTTTCCGAAGGT
AACTGGCTTCAGCAGAGCGCAGATACCAAATACTGTCCTTCTAGTGTAGCCGTAGTTAGGCCACCACTTC
AAGAACTCTGTAGCACCGCCTACATACCTCGCTCTGCTAATCCTGTTACCAGTGGCTGCTGCCAGTGGCG
ATAAGTCGTGTCTTACCGGGTTGGACTCAAGACGATAGTTACCGGATAAGGCGCAGCGGTCGGGCTGAAC
GGGGGGTTCGTGCACACAGCCCAGCTTGGAGCGAACGACCTACACCGAACTGAGATACCTACAGCGTGAG
CTATGAGAAAGCGCCACGCTTCCCGAAGGGAGAAAGGCGGACAGGTATCCGGTAAGCGGCAGGGTCGGAA
CAGGAGAGCGCACGAGGGAGCTTCCAGGGGGAAACGCCTGGTATCTTTATAGTCCTGTCGGGTTTCGCCA
CCTCTGACTTGAGCGTCGATTTTTGTGATGCTCGTCAGGGGGGCGGAGCCTATGGAAAAACGCCAGCAAC
GCGGCCTTTTTACGGTTCCTGGCCTTTTGCTGGCCTTTTGCTCACATGTTCTTTCCTGCGTTATCCCCTG
ATTCTGTGGATAACCGTATTACCGCCTTTGAGTGAGCTGATACCGCTCGCCGCAGCCGAACGACCGAGCG
CAGCGAGTCAGTGAGCGAGGAAGCGGAAGAGCGCCTGATGCGGTATTTTCTCCTTACGCATCTGTGCGGT
ATTTCACACCGCATATAAGGTGCACTGTGACTGGGTCATGGCTGCGCCCCGACACCCGCCAACACCCGCT
GACGCGCCCTGACGGGCTTGTCTGCTCCCGGCATCCGCTTACAGACAAGCTGTGACCGTCTCCGGGAGCT
GCATGTGTCAGAGGTTTTCACCGTCATCACCGAAACGCGCGAGGCAGCTGCGGTAAAGCTCATCAGCGTG
GTCGTGCAGCGATTCACAGATGTCTGCCTGTTCATCCGCGTCCAGCTCGTTGAGTTTCTCCAGAAGCGTT
AATGTCTGGCTTCTGATAAAGCGGGCCATGTTAAGGGCGGTTTTTTCCTGTTTGGTCACTGATGCCTCCG
TGTAAGGGGGATTTCTGTTCATGGGGGTAATGATACCGATGAAACGAGAGAGGATGCTCACGATACGGGT
TACTGATGATGAACATGCCCGGTTACTGGAACGTTGTGAGGGTAAACAACTGGCGGTATGGATGCGGCGG
GACCAGAGAAAAATCACTCAGGGTCAATGCCAGCGCTTCGTTAATACAGATGTAGGTGTTCCACAGGGTA
GCCAGCAGCATCCTGCGATGCAGATCCGGAACATAATGGTGCAGGGCGCTGACTTCCGCGTTTCCAGACT
TTACGAAACACGGAAACCGAAGACCATTCATGTTGTTGCTCAGGTCGCAGACGTTTTGCAGCAGCAGTCG
CTTCACGTTCGCTCGCGTATCGGTGATTCATTCTGCTAACCAGTAAGGCAACCCCGCCAGCCTAGCCGGG
TCCTCAACGACAGGAGCACGATCATGCGCACCCGTGGCCAGGACCCAACGCTGCCCGAAATT
