>Addgene plasmid #72200 | pMAL-ccDockerin | addgene partial sequence | sequence record 134785 | Tac-promoter 5'-GAGCGGATAACAATTTCACACAGG-3'
ATTGACCAACAAGGACCATAGATTATGAAAATCGAAGAAGGTAAACTGGTAATCTGGATTAACGGCGATA
AAGGCTATAACGGTCTCGCTGAAGTCGGTAAGAAATTCGAGAAAGATACCGGAATTAAAGTCACCGTTGA
GCATCCGGATAAACTGGAAGAGAAATTCCCACAGGTTGCGGCAACTGGCGATGGCCCTGACATTATCTTC
TGGGCACACGACCGCTTTGGTGGCTACGCTCAATCTGGCCTGTTGGCTGAAATCACCCCGGACAAAGCGT
TCCAGGACAAGCTGTATCCGTTTACCTGGGATGCCGTACGTTACAACGGCAAGCTGATTGCTTACCCGAT
CGCTGTTGAAGCGTTATCGCTGATTTATAACAAAGATCTGCTGCCGAACCCGCCAAAAACCTGGGAAGAG
ATCCCGGCGCTGGATAAAGAACTGAAAGCGAAAGGTAAGAGCGCGCTGATGTTCAACCTGCAAGAACCGT
ACTTCACCTGGCCGCTGATTGCTGCTGACGGGGGTTATGCGTTCAAGTATGAAAACGGCAAGTACGACAT
TAAAGACGTGGGCGTGGATAACGCTGGCGCGAAAGCGGGTCTGACCTTCCTGGTTGACCTGATTAAAAAC
AAACACATGAATGCAGACACCGATTACTCCATCGCAGAAGCTGCCTTTAATAAAGGCGAAACAGCGATGA
CCATCAACGGCCCGTGGGCATGGTCCAACATCGACACCAGCAAAGTGAATTATGGTGTAACGGTACTGCC
GACCTTCAAGGGTCAACCATCCAAACCGTTCGTTGGCGTGCTGAGCGCAGGTATTAACGCCGCCAGTCCG
AACAAAGAGCTGGCAAAAGAGTTCCTCGAAAACTATCTGCTGACTGATGAAGGTCTGGAAGCGGTTAATA
AAGACAAACCGCTG
