>Addgene plasmid #72200 | pMAL-ccDockerin | addgene partial sequence | sequence record 134787 | MBP-F 5'-GATGAAGCCCTGAAAGACGCGCAG-3'
ATAACAATAACAACAACCTCGGGCCGGGTGCGGCACACTACGTACATATGGTCATTGTATATGGCGATTA
CAACAACGATGGCAATGTTGATGCACTGGATTTTGCAGGGTTGAAAAAATACATCATGGCGGCGGATCAT
GCCTATGTCAAGAACCTTGATGTAAATCTGGACAACGAGGTGAATGCGTTTGACTTAGCGATCCTGAAGA
AATATCTCCTCGGTATGGTTTCCAAATTGCCCAGCAACCACCACCATCATCACCATTAAGGATCCGAATT
CCCTGCAGGTAATTAAATAAGCTTCAAATAAAACGAAAGGCTCAGTCGAAAGACTGGGCCTTTCGTTTTA
TCTGTTGTTTGTCGGTGAACGCTCTCCTGAGTAGGACAAATCCGCCGGGAGCGGATTTGAACGTTGCGAA
GCAACGGCCCGGAGGGTGGCGGGCAGGACGCCCGCCATAAACTGCCAGGCATCAAATTAAGCAGAAGGCC
ATCCTGACGGATGGCCTTTTTGCGTTTCTACAAACTCTTTCGGTCCGTTGTTTATTTTTCTAAATACATT
CAAATATGTATCCGCTC
